Addgene plasmid #107505: pLenti CMV Puro DEST (w118-1) eGFP
Purpose: Expresses eGFP, puromycin resistant
Depositing lab: Alejandro Gutierrez. Depositing organization: Boston Children's Hospital. Publication: PRC2 loss induces chemoresistance by repressing apoptosis in T cell acute lymphoblastic leukemia. Aries IM, Bodaar K, Karim SA, Chonghaile TN, Hinze L, Burns MA, Pfirrmann M, Degar J, Landrigan JT, Balbach S, Peirs S, Menten B, Isenhart R, Stevenson KE, Neuberg DS, Devidas M, Loh ML, Hunger SP, Teachey DT, Rabin KR, Winter SS, Dunsmore KP, Wood BL, Silverman LB, Sallan SE, Van Vlierberghe P, Orkin SH, Knoechel B, Letai AG, Gutierrez A. J Exp Med. 2018 Nov 7. pii: jem.20180570. doi: 10.1084/jem.20180570. PubMed 30404791.
Backbone
  Vector backbone: pLenti CMV Puro DEST (w118-1)
  Vector type: Mammalian Expression, Lentiviral
  Selectable markers: Puromycin
Growth in bacteria
  Bacterial resistance: Ampicillin, 100 μg/mL
  Growth temperature: 37°C
  Growth strain: NEB Stable
  Copy number: Unknown
Gene/Insert
  Gene/Insert name: eGFP
  Promoter: CMV
  Cloning method: Gateway Cloning
  Sequencing primers: 5′ CMV; 3′ Dest Rev (GGAGCAACATAGTTA)
Resource information
  A portion of this plasmid was derived from a plasmid made by: Gene cloned from LV105 eGFP
Terms and licenses: Academic/Nonprofit Terms; Industry Terms: Not Available to Industry
How to cite: pLenti CMV Puro DEST (w118-1) eGFP was a gift from Alejandro Gutierrez (Addgene plasmid # 107505 ; http://n2t.net/addgene:107505 ; RRID:Addgene_107505)
