[The description below was written by a language model from this plasmid's Addgene catalogue record and pLannotate feature annotations shown in this document.]
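Description:
pLenti CMV Puro DEST (w118-1) eGFP is a lentiviral mammalian expression plasmid of about 8.7 kb, made by Gateway recombination of an eGFP coding sequence (taken from an LV105 eGFP plasmid) into the pLenti CMV Puro DEST (w118-1) destination backbone. In bacteria it replicates from a high-copy ColE1/pUC-type origin and is selected with ampicillin through the β-lactamase gene. An f1 origin, lac promoter/operator remnants, a lacZα fragment and flanking T3 and T7 promoters are carried over from the cloning backbone.

The transfer cassette has a third-generation, self-inactivating layout. An RSV promoter replaces the U3 region of a truncated HIV-1 5' LTR to drive genomic RNA production in packaging cells. It is followed by the Ψ packaging signal with a gag fragment, and then by the Rev response element, which allows Rev-dependent nuclear export. The cassette ends in a ΔU3 3' LTR, which inactivates LTR promoter activity after integration, followed by an SV40 poly(A) signal and SV40 origin outside the LTR.

Between the LTRs, the CMV immediate-early enhancer/promoter drives EGFP, and an attB2 site downstream of it is left from the Gateway reaction. A cPPT/CTS element lies after the insert, and a human PGK promoter then expresses puromycin N-acetyltransferase so that transduced cells can be selected with puromycin. The annotation also detects a U6 promoter upstream of the CMV enhancer, but no associated small-RNA cassette is recorded.

The stated purpose is simply puromycin-selectable eGFP expression. This makes the construct suitable as a fluorescent marker or as a control vector alongside other constructs in the same backbone, although the record does not spell out a specific application.
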