Features (pLannotate 1.2.2; 29 found; start..end, strand, type, name):
     39..627     +  rep_origin     ori: high-copy-number ColE1/pMB1/pBR322/pUC origin of replication
    810..902     +  CDS            lacI (fragment): lac repressor; lacI; The lac repressor binds to the lac operator to inhibit transcription in E. coli. This inhibition can be relieved by adding lactose or isopropyl-β-D-thiogalactopyranoside (IPTG).
    915..936     +  protein_bind   CAP binding site: CAP binding activates transcription in the presence of cAMP. E. coli catabolite activator protein
    951..981     +  promoter       lac promoter: promoter for the E. coli lac operon
    989..1005    +  protein_bind   lac operator: The lac repressor binds to the lac operator to inhibit transcription in E. coli. This inhibition can be relieved by adding lactose or isopropyl-β-D-thiogalactopyranoside (IPTG). lac repressor encoded by lacI
   1050..1068    +  promoter       T3 promoter: promoter for bacteriophage T3 RNA polymerase
   1096..1322    +  promoter       RSV promoter: Rous sarcoma virus enhancer/promoter
   1323..1503    +  LTR            5' LTR (truncated): truncated 5' long terminal repeat (LTR) from HIV-1
   1550..1675    +  misc_feature   HIV-1 Ψ: packaging signal of human immunodeficiency virus type 1
   1659..2022    +  CDS            HIV-1 gag (fragment): gag protein from human immunodeficiency virus 1; gag
   2168..2401    +  misc_feature   RRE: The Rev response element (RRE) of HIV-1 allows for Rev-dependent mRNA export from the nucleus to the cytoplasm.
   2778..2878    +  CDS            Rev (fragment): human immunodeficiency virus 1 (HIV-1) Rev protein; rev; enhances nuclear export of unspliced and incompletely spliced viral mRNAs
   2928..3168    +  promoter       U6 promoter: RNA polymerase III promoter for human U6 snRNA
   3331..3710    +  enhancer       CMV enhancer: human cytomegalovirus immediate early enhancer
   3711..3914    +  promoter       CMV promoter: human cytomegalovirus (CMV) immediate early promoter
   4009..4725    +  CDS            EGFP: EGFP is a basic (constitutively fluorescent) green fluorescent protein published in 1996, derived from Aequorea victoria. It is reported to be a rapidly-maturing weak dimer with moderate acid sensitivity.
   4745..4769    -  protein_bind   attB2: mutant version of attB; recombination site for the Gateway® BP reaction BP Clonase™
   4844..4961    +  misc_feature   cPPT/CTS: central polypurine tract and central termination sequence of HIV-1
   5010..5520    +  promoter       hPGK promoter: human phosphoglycerate kinase 1 promoter
   5542..6141    +  CDS            PuroR (fragment): puromycin N-acetyltransferase; pac from Streptomyces; confers resistance to puromycin
   6184..6267    +  CDS            nef (fragment): NEF_HV1Z2 - Experimental evidence at protein level: Swiss-Prot protein existence level 1. Extracellular Nef protein targets CD4(+) T-lymphocytes for apoptosis by interacting with CXCR4 surface receptors. From Human immunodeficiency virus type 1 group M subtype D (isolate Z2/CDC-Z34) (HIV-1).
   6269..6502    +  LTR            3' LTR (ΔU3): self-inactivating 3' long terminal repeat (LTR) from HIV-1
   6574..6695    +  polyA_signal   SV40 poly(A) signal: SV40 polyadenylation signal
   6735..6870    +  rep_origin     SV40 ori: SV40 origin of replication
   6891..6909    -  promoter       T7 promoter: promoter for bacteriophage T7 RNA polymerase
   6917..7072    +  CDS            lacZα (fragment): LacZα fragment of β-galactosidase; lacZ fragment
   7077..7505    +  rep_origin     f1 ori (sequence partly withheld): f1 bacteriophage origin of replication; arrow indicates direction of (+) strand synthesis
   7558..7662    +  promoter       AmpR promoter: bla
   7663..8523    +  CDS            AmpR: β-lactamase; bla; confers resistance to ampicillin, carbenicillin, and related antibiotics
>Addgene plasmid #107505 | pLenti CMV Puro DEST (w118-1) eGFP | addgene full sequence | sequence record 205651 | Addgene NGS Result
TGAGCGTCAGACCCCGTAGAAAAGATCAAAGGATCTTCTTGAGATCCTTTTTTTCTGCGCGTAATCTGCT
GCTTGCAAACAAAAAAACCACCGCTACCAGCGGTGGTTTGTTTGCCGGATCAAGAGCTACCAACTCTTTT
TCCGAAGGTAACTGGCTTCAGCAGAGCGCAGATACCAAATACTGTTCTTCTAGTGTAGCCGTAGTTAGGC
CACCACTTCAAGAACTCTGTAGCACCGCCTACATACCTCGCTCTGCTAATCCTGTTACCAGTGGCTGCTG
CCAGTGGCGATAAGTCGTGTCTTACCGGGTTGGACTCAAGACGATAGTTACCGGATAAGGCGCAGCGGTC
GGGCTGAACGGGGGGTTCGTGCACACAGCCCAGCTTGGAGCGAACGACCTACACCGAACTGAGATACCTA
CAGCGTGAGCTATGAGAAAGCGCCACGCTTCCCGAAGGGAGAAAGGCGGACAGGTATCCGGTAAGCGGCA
GGGTCGGAACAGGAGAGCGCACGAGGGAGCTTCCAGGGGGAAACGCCTGGTATCTTTATAGTCCTGTCGG
GTTTCGCCACCTCTGACTTGAGCGTCGATTTTTGTGATGCTCGTCAGGGGGGCGGAGCCTATGGAAAAAC
GCCAGCAACGCGGCCTTTTTACGGTTCCTGGCCTTTTGCTGGCCTTTTGCTCACATGTTCTTTCCTGCGT
TATCCCCTGATTCTGTGGATAACCGTATTACCGCCTTTGAGTGAGCTGATACCGCTCGCCGCAGCCGAAC
GACCGAGCGCAGCGAGTCAGTGAGCGAGGAAGCGGAAGAGCGCCCAATACGCAAACCGCCTCTCCCCGCG
CGTTGGCCGATTCATTAATGCAGCTGGCACGACAGGTTTCCCGACTGGAAAGCGGGCAGTGAGCGCAACG
CAATTAATGTGAGTTAGCTCACTCATTAGGCACCCCAGGCTTTACACTTTATGCTTCCGGCTCGTATGTT
GTGTGGAATTGTGAGCGGATAACAATTTCACACAGGAAACAGCTATGACCATGATTACGCCAAGCGCGCA
ATTAACCCTCACTAAAGGGAACAAAAGCTGGAGCTGCAAGCTTAATGTAGTCTTATGCAATACTCTTGTA
GTCTTGCAACATGGTAACGATGAGTTAGCAACATGCCTTACAAGGAGAGAAAAAGCACCGTGCATGCCGA
TTGGTGGAAGTAAGGTGGTACGATCGTGCCTTATTAGGAAGGCAACAGACGGGTCTGACATGGATTGGAC
GAACCACTGAATTGCCGCATTGCAGAGATATTGTATTTAAGTGCCTAGCTCGATACATAAACGGGTCTCT
CTGGTTAGACCAGATCTGAGCCTGGGAGCTCTCTGGCTAACTAGGGAACCCACTGCTTAAGCCTCAATAA
AGCTTGCCTTGAGTGCTTCAAGTAGTGTGTGCCCGTCTGTTGTGTGACTCTGGTAACTAGAGATCCCTCA
GACCCTTTTAGTCAGTGTGGAAAATCTCTAGCAGTGGCGCCCGAACAGGGACTTGAAAGCGAAAGGGAAA
CCAGAGGAGCTCTCTCGACGCAGGACTCGGCTTGCTGAAGCGCGCACGGCAAGAGGCGAGGGGCGGCGAC
TGGTGAGTACGCCAAAAATTTTGACTAGCGGAGGCTAGAAGGAGAGAGATGGGTGCGAGAGCGTCAGTAT
TAAGCGGGGGAGAATTAGATCGCGATGGGAAAAAATTCGGTTAAGGCCAGGGGGAAAGAAAAAATATAAA
TTAAAACATATAGTATGGGCAAGCAGGGAGCTAGAACGATTCGCAGTTAATCCTGGCCTGTTAGAAACAT
CAGAAGGCTGTAGACAAATACTGGGACAGCTACAACCATCCCTTCAGACAGGATCAGAAGAACTTAGATC
ATTATATAATACAGTAGCAACCCTCTATTGTGTGCATCAAAGGATAGAGATAAAAGACACCAAGGAAGCT
TTAGACAAGATAGAGGAAGAGCAAAACAAAAGTAAGACCACCGCACAGCAAGCGGCCGCTGATCTTCAGA
CCTGGAGGAGGAGATATGAGGGACAATTGGAGAAGTGAATTATATAAATATAAAGTAGTAAAAATTGAAC
CATTAGGAGTAGCACCCACCAAGGCAAAGAGAAGAGTGGTGCAGAGAGAAAAAAGAGCAGTGGGAATAGG
AGCTTTGTTCCTTGGGTTCTTGGGAGCAGCAGGAAGCACTATGGGCGCAGCGTCAATGACGCTGACGGTA
CAGGCCAGACAATTATTGTCTGGTATAGTGCAGCAGCAGAACAATTTGCTGAGGGCTATTGAGGCGCAAC
AGCATCTGTTGCAACTCACAGTCTGGGGCATCAAGCAGCTCCAGGCAAGAATCCTGGCTGTGGAAAGATA
CCTAAAGGATCAACAGCTCCTGGGGATTTGGGGTTGCTCTGGAAAACTCATTTGCACCACTGCTGTGCCT
TGGAATGCTAGTTGGAGTAATAAATCTCTGGAACAGATTTGGAATCACACGACCTGGATGGAGTGGGACA
GAGAAATTAACAATTACACAAGCTTAATACACTCCTTAATTGAAGAATCGCAAAACCAGCAAGAAAAGAA
TGAACAAGAATTATTGGAATTAGATAAATGGGCAAGTTTGTGGAATTGGTTTAACATAACAAATTGGCTG
TGGTATATAAAATTATTCATAATGATAGTAGGAGGCTTGGTAGGTTTAAGAATAGTTTTTGCTGTACTTT
CTATAGTGAATAGAGTTAGGCAGGGATATTCACCATTATCGTTTCAGACCCACCTCCCAACCCCGAGGGG
ACCCGACAGGCCCGAAGGAATAGAAGAAGAAGGTGGAGAGAGAGACAGAGACAGATCCATTCGATTAGTG
AACGGATCTCGACGGTATCGATCACGAGACTAGCCTCGAGCGGCCGCCCCCTTCACCGAGGGCCTATTTC
CCATGATTCCTTCATATTTGCATATACGATACAAGGCTGTTAGAGAGATAATTGGAATTAATTTGACTGT
AAACACAAAGATATTAGTACAAAATACGTGACGTAGAAAGTAATAATTTCTTGGGTAGTTTGCAGTTTTA
AAATTATGTTTTAAAATGGACTATCATATGCTTACCGTAACTTGAAAGTATTTCGATTTCTTGGCTTTAT
ATATCTTGTGGAAAGGACGAAACACCGGTATCTATACATTGAATCAATATTGGCAATTAGCCATATTAGT
CATTGGTTATATAGCATAAATCAATATTGGCTATTGGCCATTGCATACGTTGTATCTATATCATAATATG
TACATTTATATTGGCTCATGTCCAATATGACCGCCATGTTGACATTGATTATTGACTAGTTATTAATAGT
AATCAATTACGGGGTCATTAGTTCATAGCCCATATATGGAGTTCCGCGTTACATAACTTACGGTAAATGG
CCCGCCTGGCTGACCGCCCAACGACCCCCGCCCATTGACGTCAATAATGACGTATGTTCCCATAGTAACG
CCAATAGGGACTTTCCATTGACGTCAATGGGTGGAGTATTTACGGTAAACTGCCCACTTGGCAGTACATC
AAGTGTATCATATGCCAAGTCCGCCCCCTATTGACGTCAATGACGGTAAATGGCCCGCCTGGCATTATGC
CCAGTACATGACCTTACGGGACTTTCCTACTTGGCAGTACATCTACGTATTAGTCATCGCTATTACCATG
GTGATGCGGTTTTGGCAGTACATCAATGGGCGTGGATAGCGGTTTGACTCACGGGGATTTCCAAGTCTCC
ACCCCATTGACGTCAATGGGAGTTTGTTTTGGCACCAAAATCAACGGGACTTTCCAAAATGTCGTAACAA
CTCCGCCCCATTGACGCAAATGGGCGGTAGGCGTGTACGGTGGGAGGTCTATATAAGCAGAGCTCGTTTA
GTGAACCGTCAGATCGCCTGGAGACGCCATCCACGCTGTTTTGACCTCCATAGAAGATTCTAGATTCGAA
TCGCGAGAATTCGGTACCATGGTGAGCAAGGGCGAGGAGCTGTTCACCGGGGTGGTGCCCATCCTGGTCG
AGCTGGACGGCGACGTAAACGGCCACAAGTTCAGCGTGTCCGGCGAGGGCGAGGGCGATGCCACCTACGG
CAAGCTGACCCTGAAGTTCATCTGCACCACCGGCAAGCTGCCCGTGCCCTGGCCCACCCTCGTGACCACC
CTGACCTACGGCGTGCAGTGCTTCAGCCGCTACCCCGACCACATGAAGCAGCACGACTTCTTCAAGTCCG
CCATGCCCGAAGGCTACGTCCAGGAGCGCACCATCTTCTTCAAGGACGACGGCAACTACAAGACCCGCGC
CGAGGTGAAGTTCGAGGGCGACACCCTGGTGAACCGCATCGAGCTGAAGGGCATCGACTTCAAGGAGGAC
GGCAACATCCTGGGGCACAAGCTGGAGTACAACTACAACAGCCACAACGTCTATATCATGGCCGACAAGC
AGAAGAACGGCATCAAGGTGAACTTCAAGATCCGCCACAACATCGAGGACGGCAGCGTGCAGCTCGCCGA
CCACTACCAGCAGAACACCCCCATCGGCGACGGCCCCGTGCTGCTGCCCGACAACCACTACCTGAGCACC
CAGTCCGCCCTGAGCAAAGACCCCAACGAGAAGCGCGATCACATGGTCCTGCTGGAGTTCGTGACCGCCG
CCGGGATCACTCTCGGCATGGACGAGCTGTACAAGTAGCTCGAGTGCGGCCGCAACCCAGCTTTCTTGTA
CAAAGTGGTTGATCGCGTGCATGCGACGTCATAGCTCTCTCCCAATTCTCGACCTCGAGACAAATGGCAG
TATTCATCCACAATTTTAAAAGAAAAGGGGGGATTGGGGGGTACAGTGCAGGGGAAAGAATAGTAGACAT
AATAGCAACAGACATACAAACTAAAGAATTACAAAAACAAATTACAAAAATTCAAAATTTTCGGGTTTAT
TACAGGGACAGCAGAGATCCACTTTGGCCGCGGCTCGAGGGGGTTGGGGTTGCGCCTTTTCCAAGGCAGC
CCTGGGTTTGCGCAGGGACGCGGCTGCTCTGGGCGTGGTTCCGGGAAACGCAGCGGCGCCGACCCTGGGT
CTCGCACATTCTTCACGTCCGTTCGCAGCGTCACCCGGATCTTCGCCGCTACCCTTGTGGGCCCCCCGGC
GACGCTTCCTGCTCCGCCCCTAAGTCGGGAAGGTTCCTTGCGGTTCGCGGCGTGCCGGACGTGACAAACG
GAAGCCGCACGTCTCACTAGTACCCTCGCAGACGGACAGCGCCAGGGAGCAATGGCAGCGCGCCGACCGC
GATGGGCTGTGGCCAATAGCGGCTGCTCAGCAGGGCGCGCCGAGAGCAGCGGCCGGGAAGGGGCGGTGCG
GGAGGCGGGGTGTGGGGCGGTAGTGTGGGCCCTGTTCCTGCCCGCGCGGTGTTCCGCATTCTGCAAGCCT
CCGGAGCGCACGTCGGCAGTCGGCTCCCTCGTTGACCGAATCACCGACCTCTCTCCCCAGGGGGATCCAC
CGGAGCTTACCATGACCGAGTACAAGCCCACGGTGCGCCTCGCCACCCGCGACGACGTCCCCAGGGCGGT
ACGCACCCTCGCCGCCGCGTTCGCCGACTACCCCGCCACGCGCCACACCGTCGATCCGGACCGCCACATC
GAGCGGGTCACCGAGCTGCAAGAACTCTTCCTCACGCGCGTCGGGCTCGACATCGGCAAGGTGTGGGTCG
CGGACGACGGCGCCGCGGTGGCGGTCTGGACCACGCCGGAGAGCGTCGAAGCGGGGGCGGTGTTCGCCGA
GATCGGCCCGCGCATGGCCGAGTTGAGCGGTTCCCGGCTGGCCGCGCAGCAACAGATGGAAGGCCTCCTG
GCGCCGCACCGGCCCAAGGAGCCCGCGTGGTTCCTGGCCACCGTCGGCGTCTCGCCCGACCACCAGGGCA
AGGGTCTGGGCAGCGCCGTCGTGCTCCCCGGAGTGGAGGCGGCCGAGCGCGCCGGGGTGCCCGCCTTCCT
GGAGACCTCCGCGCCCCGCAACCTCCCCTTCTACGAGCGGCTCGGCTTCACCGTCACCGCCGACGTCGAG
GTGCCCGAAGGACCGCGCACCTGGTGCATGACCCGCAAGCCCGGTGCCTGACGCCCGCCCCACGACCCGC
AGCGCCCGACCGAAAGGAGCGCACGACCCCATGCATCGGTACCTTTAAGACCAATGACTTACAAGGCAGC
TGTAGATCTTAGCCACTTTTTAAAAGAAAAGGGGGGACTGGAAGGGCTAATTCACTCCCAACGAAGACAA
GATCTGCTTTTTGCTTGTACTGGGTCTCTCTGGTTAGACCAGATCTGAGCCTGGGAGCTCTCTGGCTAAC
TAGGGAACCCACTGCTTAAGCCTCAATAAAGCTTGCCTTGAGTGCTTCAAGTAGTGTGTGCCCGTCTGTT
GTGTGACTCTGGTAACTAGAGATCCCTCAGACCCTTTTAGTCAGTGTGGAAAATCTCTAGCAGTAGTAGT
TCATGTCATCTTATTATTCAGTATTTATAACTTGCAAAGAAATGAATATCAGAGAGTGAGAGGAACTTGT
TTATTGCAGCTTATAATGGTTACAAATAAAGCAATAGCATCACAAATTTCACAAATAAAGCATTTTTTTC
ACTGCATTCTAGTTGTGGTTTGTCCAAACTCATCAATGTATCTTATCATGTCTGGCTCTAGCTATCCCGC
CCCTAACTCCGCCCATCCCGCCCCTAACTCCGCCCAGTTCCGCCCATTCTCCGCCCCATGGCTGACTAAT
TTTTTTTATTTATGCAGAGGCCGAGGCCGCCTCGGCCTCTGAGCTATTCCAGAAGTAGTGAGGAGGCTTT
TTTGGAGGCCTAGGGACGTACCCAATTCGCCCTATAGTGAGTCGTATTACGCGCGCTCACTGGCCGTCGT
TTTACAACGTCGTGACTGGGAAAACCCTGGCGTTACCCAACTTAATCGCCTTGCAGCACATCCCCCTTTC
GCCAGCTGGCGTAATAGCGAAGAGGCCCGCACCGATCGCCCTTCCCAACAGTTGCGCAGCCTGAATGGCG
AATGGG
[124 nt withheld, positions 7077-7200]
C
[91 nt withheld, positions 7202-7292]
A
[49 nt withheld, positions 7294-7342]
CCTTTGACGTTGGAGTCCACGTTCTTT
[37 nt withheld, positions 7370-7406]
ACCCTATCTCGGTCTATTCTTTTGATTTATAAGGGATTTTGCCGATTTCGGCCTATTGGTTAAAAAATGA
GCTGATTTAACAAAAATTTAACGCGAATTTTAACAAAATATTAACGCTTACAATTTAGGTGGCACTTTTC
GGGGAAATGTGCGCGGAACCCCTATTTGTTTATTTTTCTAAATACATTCAAATATGTATCCGCTCATGAG
ACAATAACCCTGATAAATGCTTCAATAATATTGAAAAAGGAAGAGTATGAGTATTCAACATTTCCGTGTC
GCCCTTATTCCCTTTTTTGCGGCATTTTGCCTTCCTGTTTTTGCTCACCCAGAAACGCTGGTGAAAGTAA
AAGATGCTGAAGATCAGTTGGGTGCACGAGTGGGTTACATCGAACTGGATCTCAACAGCGGTAAGATCCT
TGAGAGTTTTCGCCCCGAAGAACGTTTTCCAATGATGAGCACTTTTAAAGTTCTGCTATGTGGCGCGGTA
TTATCCCGTATTGACGCCGGGCAAGAGCAACTCGGTCGCCGCATACACTATTCTCAGAATGACTTGGTTG
AGTACTCACCAGTCACAGAAAAGCATCTTACGGATGGCATGACAGTAAGAGAATTATGCAGTGCTGCCAT
AACCATGAGTGATAACACTGCGGCCAACTTACTTCTGACAACGATCGGAGGACCGAAGGAGCTAACCGCT
TTTTTGCACAACATGGGGGATCATGTAACTCGCCTTGATCGTTGGGAACCGGAGCTGAATGAAGCCATAC
CAAACGACGAGCGTGACACCACGATGCCTGTAGCAATGGCAACAACGTTGCGCAAACTATTAACTGGCGA
ACTACTTACTCTAGCTTCCCGGCAACAATTAATAGACTGGATGGAGGCGGATAAAGTTGCAGGACCACTT
CTGCGCTCGGCCCTTCCGGCTGGCTGGTTTATTGCTGATAAATCTGGAGCCGGTGAGCGTGGGTCTCGCG
GTATCATTGCAGCACTGGGGCCAGATGGTAAGCCCTCCCGTATCGTAGTTATCTACACGACGGGGAGTCA
GGCAACTATGGATGAACGAAATAGACAGATCGCTGAGATAGGTGCCTCACTGATTAAGCATTGGTAACTG
TCAGACCAAGTTTACTCATATATACTTTAGATTGATTTAAAACTTCATTTTTAATTTAAAAGGATCTAGG
TGAAGATCCTTTTTGATAATCTCATGACCAAAATCCCTTAACGTGAGTTTTCGTTCCAC
